Addgene plasmid #20200: pEGFP-C1-PH-GAP1IP4BP
Depositing lab: Robin Irvine. Depositing organization: University of Cambridge. Publication: Reversible binding and rapid diffusion of proteins in complex with inositol lipids serves to coordinate free movement with spatial information. Hammond GR, Sim Y, Lagnado L, Irvine RF. J Cell Biol. 2009 Jan 26;184(2):297-308. doi: 10.1083/jcb.200809073. Epub 2009 Jan 19. PubMed 19153221.
Backbone
  Vector backbone: pEGFP-C1
  Backbone manufacturer: Clontech
  Backbone size w/o insert (bp): 4731
  Vector type: Mammalian Expression
  Selectable markers: Neomycin (select with G418)
Growth in bacteria
  Bacterial resistance: Kanamycin, 50 μg/mL
  Growth temperature: 37°C
  Growth strain: DH5alpha
  Copy number: High Copy
Gene/Insert
  Gene/Insert name: PH-GAP1IP4BP
  Species: H. sapiens (human)
  Insert size (bp): 408
  Mutation: Isolated PH/Btk domain
  GenBank ID: RASA3
  Entrez Gene: RASA3 (a.k.a. GAP1IP4BP, GAPIII)
  Tag / fusion protein: GFP (N terminal on backbone)
  Cloning method: Restriction Enzyme; 5′ cloning site EcoRI (not destroyed); 3′ cloning site KpnI (not destroyed)
  Sequencing primers: 5′ GATCACATGGTCCTGCTGGAG
Terms and licenses: Academic/Nonprofit Terms; Industry Terms: Not Available to Industry
How to cite: pEGFP-C1-PH-GAP1IP4BP was a gift from Robin Irvine (Addgene plasmid # 20200 ; http://n2t.net/addgene:20200 ; RRID:Addgene_20200)
