[The description below was written by a language model from this plasmid's Addgene catalogue record and pLannotate feature annotations shown in this document.]
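Description:
pEGFP-C1-PH-GAP1IP4BP is a mammalian expression plasmid built on the Clontech pEGFP-C1 backbone that produces a fluorescent fusion of EGFP to the isolated PH/Btk domain of human RASA3 (also known as GAP1IP4BP or GAPIII). The roughly 0.4 kb domain fragment was inserted between the EcoRI and KpnI sites of the multiple cloning site, both of which are retained, placing it downstream of the EGFP coding sequence so that GFP sits at the N terminus of the fusion. Transcription is driven by the human cytomegalovirus immediate early enhancer and promoter and terminated by the SV40 polyadenylation signal. The annotated full sequence is 5,139 nt, consistent with backbone plus insert.

The plasmid replicates at high copy in E. coli through a ColE1/pUC-type origin and also carries an f1 origin for single-stranded DNA production. A single Tn5 aminoglycoside phosphotransferase gene (NeoR/KanR) serves both hosts. A bacterial bla-type promoter gives kanamycin resistance in bacteria, and the adjacent SV40 enhancer/early promoter, paired with the HSV TK polyadenylation signal, gives G418 resistance for selecting stably transfected mammalian cells. The short annotated fragments of large T antigen, ble and the bGH poly(A) signal are most likely backbone remnants or partial matches, not functional elements.

RASA3 is a Ras GTPase-activating protein that binds inositol tetrakisphosphate with high affinity. The associated publication concerns the reversible binding and diffusion of proteins in complex with inositol lipids. This points to use of the GFP-tagged PH/Btk domain as a live-cell imaging probe for lipid-dependent membrane association and mobility.
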