Features (pLannotate 1.2.2; 16 found; start..end, strand, type, name):
     61..364     +  enhancer       CMV enhancer: human cytomegalovirus immediate early enhancer
    365..568     +  promoter       CMV promoter: human cytomegalovirus (CMV) immediate early promoter
    613..1329    +  CDS            EGFP: EGFP is a basic (constitutively fluorescent) green fluorescent protein published in 1996, derived from Aequorea victoria. It is reported to be a rapidly-maturing weak dimer with moderate acid sensitivity.
   1330..1366    +  misc_feature   MCS (fragment): multiple cloning site
   1366..1779    +  CDS            RASA3 (fragment): RASA3_HUMAN - Experimental evidence at protein level: Swiss-Prot protein existence level 1. Inhibitory regulator of the Ras-cyclic AMP pathway. Binds inositol tetrakisphosphate (IP4) with high affinity. Might be a specific IP4 receptor. From Homo sapiens (Human).
   1783..1808    +  misc_feature   MCS (fragment): multiple cloning site
   1820..1904    +  CDS            large T antigen (fragment): large T antigen from SV40 (simian virus 40)
   1927..2048    +  polyA_signal   SV40 poly(A) signal: SV40 polyadenylation signal
   2082..2510    -  rep_origin     f1 ori (sequence partly withheld): f1 bacteriophage origin of replication; arrow indicates direction of (+) strand synthesis
   2537..2641    +  promoter       AmpR promoter: bla
   2643..3000    +  promoter       SV40 promoter: SV40 enhancer and early promoter
   3035..3829    +  CDS            NeoR/KanR: aminoglycoside phosphotransferase from Tn5; aph(3')-II (or nptII); confers resistance to neomycin, kanamycin, and G418 (Geneticin®)
   3850..4002    +  CDS            ble (fragment): BLE_KLEPN - Experimental evidence at protein level: Swiss-Prot protein existence level 1. Binding protein with a strong affinity to the bleomycin family of antibiotics. Binds to CL990; an antimitotic-antibiotic compound. From Klebsiella pneumoniae.
   4061..4108    +  polyA_signal   HSV TK poly(A) signal: herpes simplex virus thymidine kinase polyadenylation signal (Cole and Stacy, 1985)
   4199..4215    -  polyA_signal   bGH poly(A) signal (fragment): bovine growth hormone polyadenylation signal
   4437..5025    +  rep_origin     ori: high-copy-number ColE1/pMB1/pBR322/pUC origin of replication
>Addgene plasmid #20200 | pEGFP-C1-PH-GAP1IP4BP | depositor full sequence | sequence record 9515 | Author sequence
TAGTTATTAATAGTAATCAATTACGGGGTCATTAGTTCATAGCCCATATATGGAGTTCCGCGTTACATAA
CTTACGGTAAATGGCCCGCCTGGCTGACCGCCCAACGACCCCCGCCCATTGACGTCAATAATGACGTATG
TTCCCATAGTAACGCCAATAGGGACTTTCCATTGACGTCAATGGGTGGAGTATTTACGGTAAACTGCCCA
CTTGGCAGTACATCAAGTGTATCATATGCCAAGTACGCCCCCTATTGACGTCAATGACGGTAAATGGCCC
GCCTGGCATTATGCCCAGTACATGACCTTATGGGACTTTCCTACTTGGCAGTACATCTACGTATTAGTCA
TCGCTATTACCATGGTGATGCGGTTTTGGCAGTACATCAATGGGCGTGGATAGCGGTTTGACTCACGGGG
ATTTCCAAGTCTCCACCCCATTGACGTCAATGGGAGTTTGTTTTGGCACCAAAATCAACGGGACTTTCCA
AAATGTCGTAACAACTCCGCCCCATTGACGCAAATGGGCGGTAGGCGTGTACGGTGGGAGGTCTATATAA
GCAGAGCTGGTTTAGTGAACCGTCAGATCCGCTAGCGCTACCGGTCGCCACCATGGTGAGCAAGGGCGAG
GAGCTGTTCACCGGGGTGGTGCCCATCCTGGTCGAGCTGGACGGCGACGTAAACGGCCACAAGTTCAGCG
TGTCCGGCGAGGGCGAGGGCGATGCCACCTACGGCAAGCTGACCCTGAAGTTCATCTGCACCACCGGCAA
GCTGCCCGTGCCCTGGCCCACCCTCGTGACCACCCTGACCTACGGCGTGCAGTGCTTCAGCCGCTACCCC
GACCACATGAAGCAGCACGACTTCTTCAAGTCCGCCATGCCCGAAGGCTACGTCCAGGAGCGCACCATCT
TCTTCAAGGACGACGGCAACTACAAGACCCGCGCCGAGGTGAAGTTCGAGGGCGACACCCTGGTGAACCG
CATCGAGCTGAAGGGCATCGACTTCAAGGAGGACGGCAACATCCTGGGGCACAAGCTGGAGTACAACTAC
AACAGCCACAACGTCTATATCATGGCCGACAAGCAGAAGAACGGCATCAAGGTGAACTTCAAGATCCGCC
ACAACATCGAGGACGGCAGCGTGCAGCTCGCCGACCACTACCAGCAGAACACCCCCATCGGCGACGGCCC
CGTGCTGCTGCCCGACAACCACTACCTGAGCACCCAGTCCGCCCTGAGCAAAGACCCCAACGAGAAGCGC
GATCACATGGTCCTGCTGGAGTTCGTGACCGCCGCCGGGATCACTCTCGGCATGGACGAGCTGTACAAGT
CCGGACTCAGATCTCGAGCTCAAGCTTCGAATTCTGTGCTTAAAGAAGGGTTCATGATCAAGAGGGCCCA
AGGACGGAAGCGCTTTGGGATGAAGAATTTTAAGAAGAGATGGTTTCGCTTGACCAACCATGAATTTACC
TACCACAAAAGCAAAGGGGACCAGCCTCTCTACAGCATTCCCATCGAGAACATCCTGGCAGTGGAGAAGC
TGGAGGAGGAGTCTTTCAAAATGAAAAACATGTTCCAGGTCATCCAGCCAGAGCGTGCGCTGTACATCCA
GGCCAACAACTGCGTGGAGGCCAAGGACTGGATCGACATTCTCACCAAAGTGAGCCAGTGCAACCAGAAG
CGCCTCACCGTCTACCACCCGTCCGCCTACCTGAGCGGCCACTGGCTGTGCTGTAGGGCGCCATCCGACT
CGGCTCCGGGCTGCTCGCCCTGCACTGGCTAAGGTACCGCGGGCCCGGGATCCACCGGATCTAGATAACT
GATCATAATCAGCCATACCACATTTGTAGAGGTTTTACTTGCTTTAAAAAACCTCCCACACCTCCCCCTG
AACCTGAAACATAAAATGAATGCAATTGTTGTTGTTAACTTGTTTATTGCAGCTTATAATGGTTACAAAT
AAAGCAATAGCATCACAAATTTCACAAATAAAGCATTTTTTTCACTGCATTCTAGTTGTGGTTTGTCCAA
ACTCATCAATGTATCTTAACGCGTAAATTGTAAGCGTTAATATTTTGTTAAAATTCGCGTTAAATTTTTG
TTAAATCAGCTCATTTTTTAACCAATAGGCCGAAATCGGCAAAATCCCTTATAAATCAAAAGAATAGACC
GAGATAGGGT
[37 nt withheld, positions 2181-2217]
AAAGAACGTGGACTCCAACGTCAAAGG
[49 nt withheld, positions 2245-2293]
T
[91 nt withheld, positions 2295-2385]
G
[124 nt withheld, positions 2387-2510]
CAGGTGGCACTTTTCGGGGAAATGTGCGCGGAACCCCTATTTGTTTATTTTTCTAAATACATTCAAATAT
GTATCCGCTCATGAGACAATAACCCTGATAAATGCTTCAATAATATTGAAAAAGGAAGAGTCCTGAGGCG
GAAAGAACCAGCTGTGGAATGTGTGTCAGTTAGGGTGTGGAAAGTCCCCAGGCTCCCCAGCAGGCAGAAG
TATGCAAAGCATGCATCTCAATTAGTCAGCAACCAGGTGTGGAAAGTCCCCAGGCTCCCCAGCAGGCAGA
AGTATGCAAAGCATGCATCTCAATTAGTCAGCAACCATAGTCCCGCCCCTAACTCCGCCCATCCCGCCCC
TAACTCCGCCCAGTTCCGCCCATTCTCCGCCCCATGGCTGACTAATTTTTTTTATTTATGCAGAGGCCGA
GGCCGCCTCGGCCTCTGAGCTATTCCAGAAGTAGTGAGGAGGCTTTTTTGGAGGCCTAGGCTTTTGCAAA
GATCGATCAAGAGACAGGATGAGGATCGTTTCGCATGATTGAACAAGATGGATTGCACGCAGGTTCTCCG
GCCGCTTGGGTGGAGAGGCTATTCGGCTATGACTGGGCACAACAGACAATCGGCTGCTCTGATGCCGCCG
TGTTCCGGCTGTCAGCGCAGGGGCGCCCGGTTCTTTTTGTCAAGACCGACCTGTCCGGTGCCCTGAATGA
ACTGCAAGACGAGGCAGCGCGGCTATCGTGGCTGGCCACGACGGGCGTTCCTTGCGCAGCTGTGCTCGAC
GTTGTCACTGAAGCGGGAAGGGACTGGCTGCTATTGGGCGAAGTGCCGGGGCAGGATCTCCTGTCATCTC
ACCTTGCTCCTGCCGAGAAAGTATCCATCATGGCTGATGCAATGCGGCGGCTGCATACGCTTGATCCGGC
TACCTGCCCATTCGACCACCAAGCGAAACATCGCATCGAGCGAGCACGTACTCGGATGGAAGCCGGTCTT
GTCGATCAGGATGATCTGGACGAAGAGCATCAGGGGCTCGCGCCAGCCGAACTGTTCGCCAGGCTCAAGG
CGAGCATGCCCGACGGCGAGGATCTCGTCGTGACCCATGGCGATGCCTGCTTGCCGAATATCATGGTGGA
AAATGGCCGCTTTTCTGGATTCATCGACTGTGGCCGGCTGGGTGTGGCGGACCGCTATCAGGACATAGCG
TTGGCTACCCGTGATATTGCTGAAGAGCTTGGCGGCGAATGGGCTGACCGCTTCCTCGTGCTTTACGGTA
TCGCCGCTCCCGATTCGCAGCGCATCGCCTTCTATCGCCTTCTTGACGAGTTCTTCTGAGCGGGACTCTG
GGGTTCGAAATGACCGACCAAGCGACGCCCAACCTGCCATCACGAGATTTCGATTCCACCGCCGCCTTCT
ATGAAAGGTTGGGCTTCGGAATCGTTTTCCGGGACGCCGGCTGGATGATCCTCCAGCGCGGGGATCTCAT
GCTGGAGTTCTTCGCCCACCCTAGGGGGAGGCTAACTGAAACACGGAAGGAGACAATACCGGAAGGAACC
CGCGCTATGACGGCAATAAAAAGACAGAATAAAACGCACGGTGTTGGGTCGTTTGTTCATAAACGCGGGG
TTCGGTCCCAGGGCTGGCACTCTGTCGATACCCCACCGAGACCCCATTGGGGCCAATACGCCCGCGTTTC
TTCCTTTTCCCCACCCCACCCCCCAAGTTCGGGTGAAGGCCCAGGGCTCGCAGCCAACGTCGGGGCGGCA
GGCCCTGCCATAGCCTCAGGTTACTCATATATACTTTAGATTGATTTAAAACTTCATTTTTAATTTAAAA
GGATCTAGGTGAAGATCCTTTTTGATAATCTCATGACCAAAATCCCTTAACGTGAGTTTTCGTTCCACTG
AGCGTCAGACCCCGTAGAAAAGATCAAAGGATCTTCTTGAGATCCTTTTTTTCTGCGCGTAATCTGCTGC
TTGCAAACAAAAAAACCACCGCTACCAGCGGTGGTTTGTTTGCCGGATCAAGAGCTACCAACTCTTTTTC
CGAAGGTAACTGGCTTCAGCAGAGCGCAGATACCAAATACTGTCCTTCTAGTGTAGCCGTAGTTAGGCCA
CCACTTCAAGAACTCTGTAGCACCGCCTACATACCTCGCTCTGCTAATCCTGTTACCAGTGGCTGCTGCC
AGTGGCGATAAGTCGTGTCTTACCGGGTTGGACTCAAGACGATAGTTACCGGATAAGGCGCAGCGGTCGG
GCTGAACGGGGGGTTCGTGCACACAGCCCAGCTTGGAGCGAACGACCTACACCGAACTGAGATACCTACA
GCGTGAGCTATGAGAAAGCGCCACGCTTCCCGAAGGGAGAAAGGCGGACAGGTATCCGGTAAGCGGCAGG
GTCGGAACAGGAGAGCGCACGAGGGAGCTTCCAGGGGGAAACGCCTGGTATCTTTATAGTCCTGTCGGGT
TTCGCCACCTCTGACTTGAGCGTCGATTTTTGTGATGCTCGTCAGGGGGGCGGAGCCTATGGAAAAACGC
CAGCAACGCGGCCTTTTTACGGTTCCTGGCCTTTTGCTGGCCTTTTGCTCACATGTTCTTTCCTGCGTTA
TCCCCTGATTCTGTGGATAACCGTATTACCGCCATGCAT
