>Addgene plasmid #20200 | pEGFP-C1-PH-GAP1IP4BP | addgene partial sequence | sequence record 26049 | 20200 with EGFP-C
ANNNGNNNCNTCTTCGGCATGGACGAGCTGTACAAGTCCGGACTCAGATCTCGAGCTCAAGCTTCGAATT
CTGTGCTTAAAGAAGGGTTCATGATCAAGAGGGCCCAAGGACGGAAGCGCTTTGGGATGAAGAATTTTAA
GAAGAGATGGTTTCGCTTGACCAACCATGAATTTACCTACCACAAAAGCAAAGGGGACCAGCCTCTCTAC
AGCATTCCCATCGAGAACATCCTGGCAGTGGAGAAGCTGGAGGAGGAGTCTTTCAAAATGAAAAACATGT
TCCAGGTCATCCAGCCAGAGCGTGCGCTGTACATCCAGGCCAACAACTGCGTGGAGGCCAAGGACTGGAT
CGACATTCTCACCAAAGTGAGCCAGTGCAACCAGAAGCGCCTCACCGTCTACCACCCGTCCGCCTACCTG
AGCGGCCACTGGCTGTGCTGTAGGGCGCCATCCGACTCGGCTCCGGGCTGCTCGCCCTGCACTGGCTAAG
GTACCGCGGGCCCGGGATCCACCGGATCTAGATAACTGATCATAATCAGCCATACCACATTTGTAGAGGT
TTTACTTGCTTTAAAAAACCTCCCACACCTCCCCCTGAACCTGAAACATAAAATGAATGCAATTGTTGTT
GTTAACTTGTTTATTGCAGCTTATAATGGTTACAAATAAAGCAATAGCNCNNNAANNTNNANAAAATAAA
GCATTTTTTTCNNNGNATTCTAGTNNGTTGTCNACNCNNCNNGTANTTANNTGNNTCCAAACGGNNAAAN
GTGAAAGCGTTAATATTTNGNTAAAAATTNCNCGTAAA
